>Addgene plasmid #246565 | pX459-Fzd8 gRNA | addgene full sequence | sequence record 494454 | Addgene NGS Result
GAGGGCCTATTTCCCATGATTCCTTCATATTTGCATATACGATACAAGGCTGTTAGAGAGATAATTGGAA
TTAATTTGACTGTAAACACAAAGATATTAGTACAAAATACGTGACGTAGAAAGTAATAATTTCTTGGGTA
GTTTGCAGTTTTAAAATTATGTTTTAAAATGGACTATCATATGCTTACCGTAACTTGAAAGTATTTCGAT
TTCTTGGCTTTATATATCTTGTGGAAAGGACGAAACACCGCCGCCTCATCTTGCGTGTCGGTTTTAGAGC
TAGAAATAGCAAGTTAAAATAAGGCTAGTCCGTTATCAACTTGAAAAAGTGGCACCGAGTCGGTGCTTTT
TTGTTTTAGAGCTAGAAATAGCAAGTTAAAATAAGGCTAGTCCGTTTTTAGCGCGTGCGCCAATTCTGCA
GACAAATGGCTCTAGAGGTACCCGTTACATAACTTACGGTAAATGGCCCGCCTGGCTGACCGCCCAACGA
CCCCCGCCCATTGACGTCAATAGTAACGCCAATAGGGACTTTCCATTGACGTCAATGGGTGGAGTATTTA
CGGTAAACTGCCCACTTGGCAGTACATCAAGTGTATCATATGCCAAGTACGCCCCCTATTGACGTCAATG
ACGGTAAATGGCCCGCCTGGCATTGTGCCCAGTACATGACCTTATGGGACTTTCCTACTTGGCAGTACAT
CTACGTATTAGTCATCGCTATTACCATGGTCGAGGTGAGCCCCACGTTCTGCTTCACTCTCCCCATCTCC
CCCCCCTCCCCACCCCCAATTTTGTATTTATTTATTTTTTAATTATTTTGTGCAGCGATGGGGGCGGGGG
GGGGGGGGCGCGGGCCAGGGGGGGGGGGGCGGGGCGAGGGGCGGGGCGGGGCGAGGCGGAGAGGTGCGGC
GGCAGCCAATCAGAGCGGCGCGCTCCGAAAGTTTCCTTTTATGGCGAGGCGGCGGCGGCGGCGGCCCTAT
AAAAAGCGAAGCGCGCGGCGGGCGGGAGTCGCTGCGCGCTGCCTTCGCCCCGTGCCCCGCTCCGCCGCCG
CCTCGCGCCGCCCGCCCCGGCTCTGACTGACCGCGTTACTCCCACAGGTGAGCGGGCGGGACGGCCCTTC
TCCTCCGGGCTGTAATTAGCTGAGCAAGAGGTAAGGGTTTAAGGGATGGTTGGTTGGTGGGGTATTAATG
TTTAATTACCTGGAGCACCTGCCTGAAATCACTTTTTTTCAGGTTGGACCGGTGCCACCATGGACTATAA
GGACCACGACGGAGACTACAAGGATCATGATATTGATTACAAAGACGATGACGATAAGATGGCCCCAAAG
AAGAAGCGGAAGGTCGGTATCCACGGAGTCCCAGCAGCCGACAAGAAGTACAGCATCGGCCTGGACATCG
GCACCAACTCTGTGGGCTGGGCCGTGATCACCGACGAGTACAAGGTGCCCAGCAAGAAATTCAAGGTGCT
GGGCAACACCGACCGGCACAGCATCAAGAAGAACCTGATCGGAGCCCTGCTGTTCGACAGCGGCGAAACA
GCCGAGGCCACCCGGCTGAAGAGAACCGCCAGAAGAAGATACACCAGACGGAAGAACCGGATCTGCTATC
TGCAAGAGATCTTCAGCAACGAGATGGCCAAGGTGGACGACAGCTTCTTCCACAGACTGGAAGAGTCCTT
CCTGGTGGAAGAGGATAAGAAGCACGAGCGGCACCCCATCTTCGGCAACATCGTGGACGAGGTGGCCTAC
CACGAGAAGTACCCCACCATCTACCACCTGAGAAAGAAACTGGTGGACAGCACCGACAAGGCCGACCTGC
GGCTGATCTATCTGGCCCTGGCCCACATGATCAAGTTCCGGGGCCACTTCCTGATCGAGGGCGACCTGAA
CCCCGACAACAGCGACGTGGACAAGCTGTTCATCCAGCTGGTGCAGACCTACAACCAGCTGTTCGAGGAA
AACCCCATCAACGCCAGCGGCGTGGACGCCAAGGCCATCCTGTCTGCCAGACTGAGCAAGAGCAGACGGC
TGGAAAATCTGATCGCCCAGCTGCCCGGCGAGAAGAAGAATGGCCTGTTCGGAAACCTGATTGCCCTGAG
CCTGGGCCTGACCCCCAACTTCAAGAGCAACTTCGACCTGGCCGAGGATGCCAAACTGCAGCTGAGCAAG
GACACCTACGACGACGACCTGGACAACCTGCTGGCCCAGATCGGCGACCAGTACGCCGACCTGTTTCTGG
CCGCCAAGAACCTGTCCGACGCCATCCTGCTGAGCGACATCCTGAGAGTGAACACCGAGATCACCAAGGC
CCCCCTGAGCGCCTCTATGATCAAGAGATACGACGAGCACCACCAGGACCTGACCCTGCTGAAAGCTCTC
GTGCGGCAGCAGCTGCCTGAGAAGTACAAAGAGATTTTCTTCGACCAGAGCAAGAACGGCTACGCCGGCT
ACATTGACGGCGGAGCCAGCCAGGAAGAGTTCTACAAGTTCATCAAGCCCATCCTGGAAAAGATGGACGG
CACCGAGGAACTGCTCGTGAAGCTGAACAGAGAGGACCTGCTGCGGAAGCAGCGGACCTTCGACAACGGC
AGCATCCCCCACCAGATCCACCTGGGAGAGCTGCACGCCATTCTGCGGCGGCAGGAAGATTTTTACCCAT
TCCTGAAGGACAACCGGGAAAAGATCGAGAAGATCCTGACCTTCCGCATCCCCTACTACGTGGGCCCTCT
GGCCAGGGGAAACAGCAGATTCGCCTGGATGACCAGAAAGAGCGAGGAAACCATCACCCCCTGGAACTTC
GAGGAAGTGGTGGACAAGGGCGCTTCCGCCCAGAGCTTCATCGAGCGGATGACCAACTTCGATAAGAACC
TGCCCAACGAGAAGGTGCTGCCCAAGCACAGCCTGCTGTACGAGTACTTCACCGTGTATAACGAGCTGAC
CAAAGTGAAATACGTGACCGAGGGAATGAGAAAGCCCGCCTTCCTGAGCGGCGAGCAGAAAAAGGCCATC
GTGGACCTGCTGTTCAAGACCAACCGGAAAGTGACCGTGAAGCAGCTGAAAGAGGACTACTTCAAGAAAA
TCGAGTGCTTCGACTCCGTGGAAATCTCCGGCGTGGAAGATCGGTTCAACGCCTCCCTGGGCACATACCA
CGATCTGCTGAAAATTATCAAGGACAAGGACTTCCTGGACAATGAGGAAAACGAGGACATTCTGGAAGAT
ATCGTGCTGACCCTGACACTGTTTGAGGACAGAGAGATGATCGAGGAACGGCTGAAAACCTATGCCCACC
TGTTCGACGACAAAGTGATGAAGCAGCTGAAGCGGCGGAGATACACCGGCTGGGGCAGGCTGAGCCGGAA
GCTGATCAACGGCATCCGGGACAAGCAGTCCGGCAAGACAATCCTGGATTTCCTGAAGTCCGACGGCTTC
GCCAACAGAAACTTCATGCAGCTGATCCACGACGACAGCCTGACCTTTAAAGAGGACATCCAGAAAGCCC
AGGTGTCCGGCCAGGGCGATAGCCTGCACGAGCACATTGCCAATCTGGCCGGCAGCCCCGCCATTAAGAA
GGGCATCCTGCAGACAGTGAAGGTGGTGGACGAGCTCGTGAAAGTGATGGGCCGGCACAAGCCCGAGAAC
ATCGTGATCGAAATGGCCAGAGAGAACCAGACCACCCAGAAGGGACAGAAGAACAGCCGCGAGAGAATGA
AGCGGATCGAAGAGGGCATCAAAGAGCTGGGCAGCCAGATCCTGAAAGAACACCCCGTGGAAAACACCCA
GCTGCAGAACGAGAAGCTGTACCTGTACTACCTGCAGAATGGGCGGGATATGTACGTGGACCAGGAACTG
GACATCAACCGGCTGTCCGACTACGATGTGGACCATATCGTGCCTCAGAGCTTTCTGAAGGACGACTCCA
TCGACAACAAGGTGCTGACCAGAAGCGACAAGAACCGGGGCAAGAGCGACAACGTGCCCTCCGAAGAGGT
CGTGAAGAAGATGAAGAACTACTGGCGGCAGCTGCTGAACGCCAAGCTGATTACCCAGAGAAAGTTCGAC
AATCTGACCAAGGCCGAGAGAGGCGGCCTGAGCGAACTGGATAAGGCCGGCTTCATCAAGAGACAGCTGG
TGGAAACCCGGCAGATCACAAAGCACGTGGCACAGATCCTGGACTCCCGGATGAACACTAAGTACGACGA
GAATGACAAGCTGATCCGGGAAGTGAAAGTGATCACCCTGAAGTCCAAGCTGGTGTCCGATTTCCGGAAG
GATTTCCAGTTTTACAAAGTGCGCGAGATCAACAACTACCACCACGCCCACGACGCCTACCTGAACGCCG
TCGTGGGAACCGCCCTGATCAAAAAGTACCCTAAGCTGGAAAGCGAGTTCGTGTACGGCGACTACAAGGT
GTACGACGTGCGGAAGATGATCGCCAAGAGCGAGCAGGAAATCGGCAAGGCTACCGCCAAGTACTTCTTC
TACAGCAACATCATGAACTTTTTCAAGACCGAGATTACCCTGGCCAACGGCGAGATCCGGAAGCGGCCTC
TGATCGAGACAAACGGCGAAACCGGGGAGATCGTGTGGGATAAGGGCCGGGATTTTGCCACCGTGCGGAA
AGTGCTGAGCATGCCCCAAGTGAATATCGTGAAAAAGACCGAGGTGCAGACAGGCGGCTTCAGCAAAGAG
TCTATCCTGCCCAAGAGGAACAGCGATAAGCTGATCGCCAGAAAGAAGGACTGGGACCCTAAGAAGTACG
GCGGCTTCGACAGCCCCACCGTGGCCTATTCTGTGCTGGTGGTGGCCAAAGTGGAAAAGGGCAAGTCCAA
GAAACTGAAGAGTGTGAAAGAGCTGCTGGGGATCACCATCATGGAAAGAAGCAGCTTCGAGAAGAATCCC
ATCGACTTTCTGGAAGCCAAGGGCTACAAAGAAGTGAAAAAGGACCTGATCATCAAGCTGCCTAAGTACT
CCCTGTTCGAGCTGGAAAACGGCCGGAAGAGAATGCTGGCCTCTGCCGGCGAACTGCAGAAGGGAAACGA
ACTGGCCCTGCCCTCCAAATATGTGAACTTCCTGTACCTGGCCAGCCACTATGAGAAGCTGAAGGGCTCC
CCCGAGGATAATGAGCAGAAACAGCTGTTTGTGGAACAGCACAAGCACTACCTGGACGAGATCATCGAGC
AGATCAGCGAGTTCTCCAAGAGAGTGATCCTGGCCGACGCTAATCTGGACAAAGTGCTGTCCGCCTACAA
CAAGCACCGGGATAAGCCCATCAGAGAGCAGGCCGAGAATATCATCCACCTGTTTACCCTGACCAATCTG
GGAGCCCCTGCCGCCTTCAAGTACTTTGACACCACCATCGACCGGAAGAGGTACACCAGCACCAAAGAGG
TGCTGGACGCCACCCTGATCCACCAGAGCATCACCGGCCTGTACGAGACACGGATCGACCTGTCTCAGCT
GGGAGGCGACAAAAGGCCGGCGGCCACGAAAAAGGCCGGCCAGGCAAAAAAGAAAAAGGAATTCGGCAGT
GGAGAGGGCAGAGGAAGTCTGCTAACATGCGGTGACGTCGAGGAGAATCCTGGCCCAATGACCGAGTACA
AGCCCACGGTGCGCCTCGCCACCCGCGACGACGTCCCCAGGGCCGTACGCACCCTCGCCGCCGCGTTCGC
CGACTACCCCGCCACGCGCCACACCGTCGATCCGGACCGCCACATCGAGCGGGTCACCGAGCTGCAAGAA
CTCTTCCTCACGCGCGTCGGGCTCGACATCGGCAAGGTGTGGGTCGCGGACGACGGCGCCGCGGTGGCGG
TCTGGACCACGCCGGAGAGCGTCGAAGCGGGGGCGGTGTTCGCCGAGATCGGCCCGCGCATGGCCGAGTT
GAGCGGTTCCCGGCTGGCCGCGCAGCAACAGATGGAAGGCCTCCTGGCGCCGCACCGGCCCAAGGAGCCC
GCGTGGTTCCTGGCCACCGTCGGAGTCTCGCCCGACCACCAGGGCAAGGGTCTGGGCAGCGCCGTCGTGC
TCCCCGGAGTGGAGGCGGCCGAGCGCGCCGGGGTGCCCGCCTTCCTGGAGACCTCCGCGCCCCGCAACCT
CCCCTTCTACGAGCGGCTCGGCTTCACCGTCACCGCCGACGTCGAGGTGCCCGAAGGACCGCGCACCTGG
TGCATGACCCGCAAGCCCGGTGCCTGAGAATTCTAACTAGAGCTCGCTGATCAGCCTCGACTGTGCCTTC
TAGTTGCCAGCCATCTGTTGTTTGCCCCTCCCCCGTGCCTTCCTTGACCCTGGAAGGTGCCACTCCCACT
GTCCTTTCCTAATAAAATGAGGAAATTGCATCGCATTGTCTGAGTAGGTGTCATTCTATTCTGGGGGGTG
GGGTGGGGCAGGACAGCAAGGGGGAGGATTGGGAAGAGAATAGCAGGCATGCTGGGGAGCGGCCGCAGGA
ACCCCTAGTGATGGAGTTGGCCACTCCCTCTCTGCGCGCTCGCTCGCTCACTGAGGCCGGGCGACCAAAG
GTCGCCCGACGCCCGGGCTTTGCCCGGGCGGCCTCAGTGAGCGAGCGAGCGCGCAGCTGCCTGCAGGGGC
GCCTGATGCGGTATTTTCTCCTTACGCATCTGTGCGGTATTTCACACCGCATA
[95 nt withheld, positions 6634-6728]
T
[46 nt withheld, positions 6730-6775]
C
[141 nt withheld, positions 6777-6917]
CCTTTGACGTTGGAGTCCACGTTCTTT
[37 nt withheld, positions 6945-6981]
ACTCTATCTCGGGCTATTCTTTTGATTTATAAGGGATTTTGCCGATTTCGGTCTATTGGTTAAAAAATGA
GCTGATTTAACAAAAATTTAACGCGAATTTTAACAAAATATTAACGTTTACAATTTTATGGTGCACTCTC
AGTACAATCTGCTCTGATGCCGCATAGTTAAGCCAGCCCCGACACCCGCCAACACCCGCTGACGCGCCCT
GACGGGCTTGTCTGCTCCCGGCATCCGCTTACAGACAAGCTGTGACCGTCTCCGGGAGCTGCATGTGTCA
GAGGTTTTCACCGTCATCACCGAAACGCGCGAGACGAAAGGGCCTCGTGATACGCCTATTTTTATAGGTT
AATGTCATGATAATAATGGTTTCTTAGACGTCAGGTGGCACTTTTCGGGGAAATGTGCGCGGAACCCCTA
TTTGTTTATTTTTCTAAATACATTCAAATATGTATCCGCTCATGAGACAATAACCCTGATAAATGCTTCA
ATAATATTGAAAAAGGAAGAGTATGAGTATTCAACATTTCCGTGTCGCCCTTATTCCCTTTTTTGCGGCA
TTTTGCCTTCCTGTTTTTGCTCACCCAGAAACGCTGGTGAAAGTAAAAGATGCTGAAGATCAGTTGGGTG
CACGAGTGGGTTACATCGAACTGGATCTCAACAGCGGTAAGATCCTTGAGAGTTTTCGCCCCGAAGAACG
TTTTCCAATGATGAGCACTTTTAAAGTTCTGCTATGTGGCGCGGTATTATCCCGTATTGACGCCGGGCAA
GAGCAACTCGGTCGCCGCATACACTATTCTCAGAATGACTTGGTTGAGTACTCACCAGTCACAGAAAAGC
ATCTTACGGATGGCATGACAGTAAGAGAATTATGCAGTGCTGCCATAACCATGAGTGATAACACTGCGGC
CAACTTACTTCTGACAACGATCGGAGGACCGAAGGAGCTAACCGCTTTTTTGCACAACATGGGGGATCAT
GTAACTCGCCTTGATCGTTGGGAACCGGAGCTGAATGAAGCCATACCAAACGACGAGCGTGACACCACGA
TGCCTGTAGCAATGGCAACAACGTTGCGCAAACTATTAACTGGCGAACTACTTACTCTAGCTTCCCGGCA
ACAATTAATAGACTGGATGGAGGCGGATAAAGTTGCAGGACCACTTCTGCGCTCGGCCCTTCCGGCTGGC
TGGTTTATTGCTGATAAATCTGGAGCCGGTGAGCGTGGAAGCCGCGGTATCATTGCAGCACTGGGGCCAG
ATGGTAAGCCCTCCCGTATCGTAGTTATCTACACGACGGGGAGTCAGGCAACTATGGATGAACGAAATAG
ACAGATCGCTGAGATAGGTGCCTCACTGATTAAGCATTGGTAACTGTCAGACCAAGTTTACTCATATATA
CTTTAGATTGATTTAAAACTTCATTTTTAATTTAAAAGGATCTAGGTGAAGATCCTTTTTGATAATCTCA
TGACCAAAATCCCTTAACGTGAGTTTTCGTTCCACTGAGCGTCAGACCCCGTAGAAAAGATCAAAGGATC
TTCTTGAGATCCTTTTTTTCTGCGCGTAATCTGCTGCTTGCAAACAAAAAAACCACCGCTACCAGCGGTG
GTTTGTTTGCCGGATCAAGAGCTACCAACTCTTTTTCCGAAGGTAACTGGCTTCAGCAGAGCGCAGATAC
CAAATACTGTTCTTCTAGTGTAGCCGTAGTTAGGCCACCACTTCAAGAACTCTGTAGCACCGCCTACATA
CCTCGCTCTGCTAATCCTGTTACCAGTGGCTGCTGCCAGTGGCGATAAGTCGTGTCTTACCGGGTTGGAC
TCAAGACGATAGTTACCGGATAAGGCGCAGCGGTCGGGCTGAACGGGGGGTTCGTGCACACAGCCCAGCT
TGGAGCGAACGACCTACACCGAACTGAGATACCTACAGCGTGAGCTATGAGAAAGCGCCACGCTTCCCGA
AGGGAGAAAGGCGGACAGGTATCCGGTAAGCGGCAGGGTCGGAACAGGAGAGCGCACGAGGGAGCTTCCA
GGGGGAAACGCCTGGTATCTTTATAGTCCTGTCGGGTTTCGCCACCTCTGACTTGAGCGTCGATTTTTGT
GATGCTCGTCAGGGGGGCGGAGCCTATGGAAAAACGCCAGCAACGCGGCCTTTTTACGGTTCCTGGCCTT
TTGCTGGCCTTTTGCTCACATGT
Features (pLannotate 1.2.2; 19 found; start..end, strand, type, name):
      1..241     +  promoter       U6 promoter: RNA polymerase III promoter for human U6 snRNA
    271..346     +  misc_RNA       gRNA scaffold: guide RNA scaffold for the Streptococcus pyogenes CRISPR/Cas9 system
    353..396     +  misc_RNA       gRNA scaffold (fragment): guide RNA scaffold for the Streptococcus pyogenes CRISPR/Cas9 system
    443..728     +  enhancer       CMV enhancer: human cytomegalovirus immediate early enhancer; contains an 18-bp deletion relative to the standard CMV enhancer
    730..1004    +  promoter       chicken β-actin promoter: No description available
   1005..1232    +  intron         hybrid intron: hybrid between chicken β-actin (CBA) and minute virus of mice (MMV) introns (Gray et al., 2011)
   1370..2971    +  CDS            Cas9(N): N-terminal portion of Streptococcus pyogenes Cas9 (Zetsche et al., 2015)
   2972..5470    +  CDS            Cas9(C): C-terminal portion of Streptococcus pyogenes Cas9 (Zetsche et al., 2015)
   5471..5518    +  CDS            nucleoplasmin NLS: bipartite nuclear localization signal from nucleoplasmin
   5588..6187    +  CDS            PuroR (fragment): puromycin N-acetyltransferase; pac from Streptomyces; confers resistance to puromycin
   6221..6332    +  polyA_signal   bGH poly(A) signal: bovine growth hormone polyadenylation signal
   6437..6577    +  repeat_region  AAV2 ITR: inverted terminal repeat of adeno-associated virus serotype 2 inverted
   6582..6633    -  misc_feature   bom (fragment): basis of mobility region from pBR322
   6652..7107    +  rep_origin     f1 ori (sequence partly withheld): f1 bacteriophage origin of replication; arrow indicates direction of (+) strand synthesis
   7108..7157    -  misc_feature   bom (fragment): basis of mobility region from pBR322
   7259..7294    -  CDS            rop (fragment): Rop protein, which maintains plasmids at low copy number; rop
   7389..7493    +  promoter       AmpR promoter: bla
   7494..8354    +  CDS            AmpR: β-lactamase; bla; confers resistance to ampicillin, carbenicillin, and related antibiotics
   8525..9113    +  rep_origin     ori: high-copy-number ColE1/pMB1/pBR322/pUC origin of replication
