[The description below was written by a language model from this plasmid's Addgene catalogue record and pLannotate feature annotations shown in this document.]
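Description:
pX459-Fzd8 gRNA is an all-in-one mammalian CRISPR/Cas9 expression plasmid built on the pX459 backbone, carrying a single guide RNA directed against mouse Fzd8 (Frizzled-8, also known as Fz8). It is propagated in E. coli as a high-copy plasmid through a ColE1/pUC-type origin with ampicillin selection (AmpR under its own bla promoter). An f1 phage origin is also present. The annotation additionally picks up a single AAV2 ITR and short bom and rop fragments, which appear to be backbone remnants rather than functional elements; with only one ITR annotated, the record does not support use as an AAV packaging vector.

The payload consists of two expression units. A human U6 RNA polymerase III promoter drives the 20-nt Fzd8 spacer, introduced as a synthetic oligo by restriction cloning, fused to the Streptococcus pyogenes gRNA scaffold; a second partial scaffold fragment is annotated immediately downstream. The second unit is the CBh-SpCas9-T2A-Puro cassette noted by the depositor: a hybrid promoter made of the CMV enhancer, chicken β-actin promoter and a hybrid CBA/MVM intron drives S. pyogenes Cas9 (annotated in two contiguous halves) with a C-terminal nucleoplasmin nuclear localization signal, followed by puromycin N-acetyltransferase and a bGH polyadenylation signal. The T2A peptide lets Cas9 and the puromycin marker be made from one transcript as separate proteins, so puromycin treatment enriches for transfected, Cas9-expressing cells.

The plasmid is intended for delivery into mouse cells to cut the Fzd8 locus, typically to generate knockouts. The associated publication studies WNT7A/B co-receptor complexes and β-catenin signaling in brain endothelial cells.
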