Addgene plasmid #246565: pX459-Fzd8 gRNA
Purpose: CRISPR vector co-expressing Cas9 and a mouse Fzd8 gRNA
Depositing lab: Mario Vallon. Depositing organization: Julius-Maximilians-Universitaet Wuerzburg. Publication: WNT7A/B assemble a GPR124-RECK-LRP5/6 co-receptor complex to activate beta-catenin signaling in brain endothelial cells. Heiden R, Hannig L, Kuo CJ, Ergun S, Braunger BM, Vallon M. J Biol Chem. 2025 Sep 4:110682. doi: 10.1016/j.jbc.2025.110682. PubMed 40914247.
Backbone
  Vector backbone: pX459
  Vector type: CRISPR
  Selectable markers: Puromycin
Growth in bacteria
  Bacterial resistance: Ampicillin, 100 μg/mL
  Growth temperature: 37°C
  Growth strain: DH5alpha
  Copy number: High Copy
Gene/Insert
  Gene/Insert name: Fzd8 gRNA
  gRNA/shRNA sequence: CCGCCTCATCTTGCGTGTCG
  Species: M. musculus (mouse)
  Insert size (bp): 20
  Entrez Gene: Fzd8 (a.k.a. Fz8)
  Promoter: U6
  Cloning method: Restriction Enzyme; 5′ cloning site Unspecified (unknown if destroyed)
Resource information
  A portion of this plasmid was derived from a plasmid made by: Synthetic oligo
Terms and licenses: Academic/Nonprofit Terms; Industry Terms: Not Available to Industry
Depositor comments: CBh-SpCas9-T2A-Puro cassette on backbone
How to cite: pX459-Fzd8 gRNA was a gift from Mario Vallon (Addgene plasmid # 246565 ; http://n2t.net/addgene:246565 ; RRID:Addgene_246565)
